Addgene plasmid #213899: hsKIF5B(1-560)-HaloTag-FRB
Purpose: Imaging of KIF5B fused to HaloTag
Depositing lab: Lukas Kapitein. Depositing organization: Utrecht University.
Backbone
  Vector backbone: Chicken beta-actin
  Backbone size w/o insert (bp): 6062
  Total vector size (bp): 8924
  Vector type: Mammalian Expression
Growth in bacteria
  Bacterial resistance: Ampicillin, 100 μg/mL
  Growth temperature: 37°C
  Growth strain: DH5alpha
  Copy number: High Copy
Gene/Insert
  Gene/Insert name: hsKIF5B(aa1-560)-HaloTag-FRB
  Species: H. sapiens (human)
  Insert size (bp): 2862
  GenBank ID: 3799
  Entrez Gene: KIF5B (a.k.a. HEL-S-61, KINH, KNS, KNS1, UKHC)
  Tag / fusion protein: HaloTag (C terminal on insert)
  Cloning method: Restriction Enzyme; 5′ cloning site AscI (unknown if destroyed); 3′ cloning site SnaBI/XbaI (unknown if destroyed)
  Sequencing primers: 5′ ggcttctggcgtgtgaccggcgg
Terms and licenses: Academic/Nonprofit Terms; Industry Terms: Not Available to Industry
Depositor comments: Internal plasmid ID: pKJ060/pWS095.
How to cite: hsKIF5B(1-560)-HaloTag-FRB was a gift from Lukas Kapitein (Addgene plasmid # 213899 ; http://n2t.net/addgene:213899 ; RRID:Addgene_213899)
