[The description below was written by a language model from this plasmid's Addgene catalogue record and pLannotate feature annotations shown in this document.]
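Description:
hsKIF5B(1-560)-HaloTag-FRB is a mammalian expression plasmid of roughly 8.9 kb built on a chicken β-actin promoter backbone. It is propagated in E. coli through a high-copy ColE1/pUC-type origin and selected with ampicillin via the β-lactamase (AmpR) gene and its own promoter. The annotation also picks up residual bacterial backbone remnants (lac promoter/operator, CAP site, and fragments of lacI, lacZα, rop and bom) that play no evident role in the construct's function.

The payload is a single fusion open reading frame encoding amino acids 1–560 of human KIF5B, the kinesin-1 heavy chain, a microtubule-dependent motor involved in organelle positioning. It is followed in frame by HaloTag and then an FRB domain. This truncation retains the N-terminal part of the protein, including the motor domain, and lacks the C-terminal portion. HaloTag is a modified bacterial dehalogenase that bonds covalently to chloroalkane ligands, so the motor can be labelled with cell-permeable fluorescent dyes. The FRB module is annotated as the T2098L variant (FRB*) of the FKBP-rapamycin binding domain, which can bind synthetic rapalogs. In general such a domain enables chemically induced dimerization with an FKBP-tagged partner, although the record itself does not describe that use.

Expression is driven by the chicken β-actin promoter followed by a chimeric chicken β-actin/rabbit β-globin intron, which lie immediately upstream of the coding sequence on the circular map. An SV40 polyadenylation signal, preceded by a small fragment of SV40 large T antigen sequence, terminates the transcript. No mammalian selection marker is annotated, which suggests use by transient transfection. The stated purpose is imaging of KIF5B fused to HaloTag.
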