Features (pLannotate 1.2.2; 17 found; start..end, strand, type, name):
     13..1710    +  CDS            KIF5B (fragment): KINH_HUMAN - Also known as KNS, KNS1. Experimental evidence at protein level: Swiss-Prot protein existence level 1. Microtubule-dependent motor required for normal distribution of mitochondria and lysosomes. Can induce formation of neurite-like membrane protrusions in non-neuronal cells in a ZFYVE27-dependent manner (By similarity). Regulates centrosome and nuclear positioning during mitotic entry. During the G2 phase of the cell cycle in a BICD2- dependent manner, antagonizes dynein function and drives the separation of nuclei and centrosomes (PubMed:20386726). Required for anterograde axonal
   1702..2586    +  CDS            HaloTag®: modified bacterial dehalogenase that forms covalent bonds with chloroalkane derivatives
   2593..2871    +  CDS            FRB*: T2098L mutant of FKBP-rapamycin binding domain of human FRAP binds synthetic ligands such as AP21967
   2962..3047    +  CDS            large T antigen (fragment): large T antigen from SV40 (simian virus 40)
   3070..3204    +  polyA_signal   SV40 poly(A) signal: SV40 polyadenylation signal
   3242..3258    -  protein_bind   lac operator: The lac repressor binds to the lac operator to inhibit transcription in E. coli. This inhibition can be relieved by adding lactose or isopropyl-β-D-thiogalactopyranoside (IPTG). lac repressor encoded by lacI
   3266..3296    -  promoter       lac promoter: promoter for the E. coli lac operon
   3311..3332    -  protein_bind   CAP binding site: CAP binding activates transcription in the presence of cAMP. E. coli catabolite activator protein
   3345..3437    -  CDS            lacI (fragment): lac repressor; lacI; The lac repressor binds to the lac operator to inhibit transcription in E. coli. This inhibition can be relieved by adding lactose or isopropyl-β-D-thiogalactopyranoside (IPTG).
   3620..4208    -  rep_origin     ori: high-copy-number ColE1/pMB1/pBR322/pUC origin of replication
   4379..5239    -  CDS            AmpR: β-lactamase; bla; confers resistance to ampicillin, carbenicillin, and related antibiotics
   5240..5344    -  promoter       AmpR promoter: bla
   5439..5474    +  CDS            rop (fragment): Rop protein, which maintains plasmids at low copy number; rop
   5576..5675    +  misc_feature   bom (fragment): basis of mobility region from pBR322
   5681..5835    -  CDS            lacZα (fragment): LacZα fragment of β-galactosidase; lacZ fragment
   7635..7910    +  promoter       chicken β-actin promoter: No description available
   7911..8880    +  intron         chimeric intron: chimera between introns from chicken β-actin and rabbit β-globin
>Addgene plasmid #213899 | hsKIF5B(1-560)-HaloTag-FRB | addgene full sequence | sequence record 426209 | Addgene NGS Result
ATGGGCGCGCCTATGGCGGACCTGGCCGAGTGCAACATCAAAGTGATGTGTCGCTTCAGACCTCTCAACG
AGTCTGAAGTGAACCGCGGCGACAAGTACATCGCCAAGTTTCAGGGAGAAGACACGGTCGTGATCGCGTC
CAAGCCTTATGCATTTGATCGGGTGTTCCAGTCAAGCACATCTCAAGAGCAAGTGTATAATGACTGTGCA
AAGAAGATTGTTAAAGATGTACTTGAAGGATATAATGGAACAATATTTGCATATGGACAAACATCCTCTG
GGAAGACACACACAATGGAGGGTAAACTTCATGATCCAGAAGGCATGGGAATTATTCCAAGAATAGTGCA
AGATATTTTTAATTATATTTACTCCATGGATGAAAATTTGGAATTTCATATTAAGGTTTCATATTTTGAA
ATATATTTGGATAAGATAAGGGACCTGTTAGATGTTTCAAAGACCAACCTTTCAGTTCATGAAGACAAAA
ACCGAGTTCCCTATGTAAAGGGGTGCACAGAGCGTTTTGTATGTAGTCCAGATGAAGTTATGGATACCAT
AGATGAAGGAAAATCCAACAGACATGTAGCAGTTACAAATATGAATGAACATAGCTCTAGGAGTCACAGT
ATATTTCTTATTAATGTCAAACAAGAGAACACACAAACGGAACAAAAGCTGAGTGGAAAACTTTATCTGG
TTGATTTAGCTGGTAGTGAAAAGGTTAGTAAAACTGGAGCTGAAGGTGCTGTGCTGGATGAAGCTAAAAA
CATCAACAAGTCACTTTCTGCTCTTGGAAATGTTATTTCTGCTTTGGCTGAGGGTAGTACATATGTTCCA
TATCGAGATAGTAAAATGACAAGAATCCTTCAAGATTCATTAGGTGGCAACTGTAGAACCACTATTGTAA
TTTGCTGCTCTCCATCATCATACAATGAGTCTGAAACAAAATCTACACTCTTATTTGGCCAAAGGGCCAA
AACAATTAAGAACACAGTTTGTGTCAATGTGGAGTTAACTGCAGAACAGTGGAAAAAGAAGTATGAAAAA
GAAAAAGAAAAAAATAAGATCCTGCGGAACACTATTCAGTGGCTTGAAAATGAGCTCAACAGATGGCGTA
ATGGGGAGACGGTGCCTATTGATGAACAGTTTGACAAAGAGAAAGCCAACTTGGAAGCTTTCACAGTGGA
TAAAGATATTACTCTTACCAATGATAAACCAGCAACCGCAATTGGAGTTATAGGAAATTTTACTGATGCT
GAAAGAAGAAAGTGTGAAGAAGAAATTGCTAAATTATACAAACAGCTTGATGACAAGGATGAAGAAATTA
ACCAGCAAAGTCAACTGGTAGAGAAACTGAAGACGCAAATGTTGGATCAGGAGGAGCTTTTGGCATCTAC
CAGAAGGGATCAAGACAATATGCAAGCTGAGCTGAATCGCCTTCAAGCAGAAAATGATGCCTCTAAAGAA
GAAGTGAAAGAAGTTTTACAGGCCCTAGAAGAACTTGCTGTCAATTATGATCAGAAGTCTCAGGAAGTTG
AAGACAAAACTAAGGAATATGAATTGCTTAGTGATGAATTGAATCAGAAATCGGCAACTTTAGCGAGTAT
AGATGCTGAGCTTCAGAAACTTAAGGAAATGACCAACCACCAGAAAAAACGAGCAGCTGAGATGATGGCA
TCTTTACTAAAAAAGTCGACTGAAATCGGTACTGGCTTTCCATTCGACCCCCATTATGTGGAAGTCCTGG
GCGAGCGCATGCACTACGTCGATGTTGGTCCGCGCGATGGCACCCCTGTGCTGTTCCTGCACGGTAACCC
GACCTCCTCCTACGTGTGGCGCAACATCATCCCGCATGTTGCACCGACCCATCGCTGCATTGCTCCAGAC
CTGATCGGTATGGGCAAATCCGACAAACCAGACCTGGGTTATTTCTTCGACGACCACGTCCGCTTCATGG
ATGCCTTCATCGAAGCCCTGGGTCTGGAAGAGGTCGTCCTGGTCATTCACGACTGGGGCTCCGCTCTGGG
TTTCCACTGGGCCAAGCGCAATCCAGAGCGCGTCAAAGGTATTGCATTTATGGAGTTCATCCGCCCTATC
CCGACCTGGGACGAATGGCCAGAATTTGCCCGCGAGACCTTCCAGGCCTTCCGCACCACCGACGTCGGCC
GCAAGCTGATCATCGATCAGAACGTTTTTATCGAGGGTACGCTGCCGATGGGTGTCGTCCGCCCGCTGAC
TGAAGTCGAGATGGACCATTACCGCGAGCCGTTCCTGAATCCTGTTGACCGCGAGCCACTGTGGCGCTTC
CCAAACGAGCTGCCAATCGCCGGTGAGCCAGCGAACATCGTCGCGCTGGTCGAAGAATACATGGACTGGC
TGCACCAGTCCCCTGTCCCGAAGCTGCTGTTCTGGGGCACCCCAGGCGTTCTGATCCCACCGGCCGAAGC
CGCTCGCCTGGCCAAAAGCCTGCCTAACTGCAAGGCTGTGGACATCGGCCCGGGTCTGAATCTGCTGCAA
GAAGACAACCCGGACCTGATCGGCAGCGAGATCGCGCGCTGGCTGTCCACGCTCGAGATTTCCGGCACTA
GTATCCTCTGGCATGAGATGTGGCATGAAGGCCTGGAAGAGGCATCTCGTTTGTACTTTGGGGAAAGGAA
CGTGAAAGGCATGTTTGAGGTGCTGGAGCCCTTGCATGCTATGATGGAACGGGGCCCCCAGACTCTGAAG
GAAACATCCTTTAATCAGGCCTATGGTCGAGATTTAATGGAGGCCCAAGAGTGGTGCAGGAAGTACATGA
AATCAGGGAATGTCAAGGACCTCCTCCAAGCCTGGGACCTCTATTATCATGTGTTCCGACGAATCTCAAA
GTAAGCGGCCGCCATATGCATCCTAGGCCTATTAATATTCCGGAGTATACGTAGCCGGCTAACGTTAACA
ACCGGTACCTCTAGATAAGTAATGATCATAATCAGCCATATCACATCTGTAGAGGTTTTACTTGCTTTAA
AAAACCTCCCACACCTCCCCCTGAACCTGAAACATAAAATGAATGCAATTGTTGTTGTTAACTTGTTTAT
TGCAGCTTATAATGGTTACAAATAAAGCAATAGCATCACAAATTTCACAAATAAAGCATTTTTTTCACTG
CATTCTAGTTGTGGTTTGTCCAAACTCATCAATGTATCTTATCATGTCTGGATCAATTCGTAATCATGTC
ATAGCTGTTTCCTGTGTGAAATTGTTATCCGCTCACAATTCCACACAACATACGAGCCGGAAGCATAAAG
TGTAAAGCCTGGGGTGCCTAATGAGTGAGCTAACTCACATTAATTGCGTTGCGCTCACTGCCCGCTTTCC
AGTCGGGAAACCTGTCGTGCCAGCTGCATTAATGAATCGGCCAACGCGCGGGGAGAGGCGGTTTGCGTAT
TGGGCGCTCTTCCGCTTCCTCGCTCACTGACTCGCTGCGCTCGGTCGTTCGGCTGCGGCGAGCGGTATCA
GCTCACTCAAAGGCGGTAATACGGTTATCCACAGAATCAGGGGATAACGCAGGAAAGAACATGTGAGCAA
AAGGCCAGCAAAAGGCCAGGAACCGTAAAAAGGCCGCGTTGCTGGCGTTTTTCCATAGGCTCCGCCCCCC
TGACGAGCATCACAAAAATCGACGCTCAAGTCAGAGGTGGCGAAACCCGACAGGACTATAAAGATACCAG
GCGTTTCCCCCTGGAAGCTCCCTCGTGCGCTCTCCTGTTCCGACCCTGCCGCTTACCGGATACCTGTCCG
CCTTTCTCCCTTCGGGAAGCGTGGCGCTTTCTCATAGCTCACGCTGTAGGTATCTCAGTTCGGTGTAGGT
CGTTCGCTCCAAGCTGGGCTGTGTGCACGAACCCCCCGTTCAGCCCGACCGCTGCGCCTTATCCGGTAAC
TATCGTCTTGAGTCCAACCCGGTAAGACACGACTTATCGCCACTGGCAGCAGCCACTGGTAACAGGATTA
GCAGAGCGAGGTATGTAGGCGGTGCTACAGAGTTCTTGAAGTGGTGGCCTAACTACGGCTACACTAGAAG
AACAGTATTTGGTATCTGCGCTCTGCTGAAGCCAGTTACCTTCGGAAAAAGAGTTGGTAGCTCTTGATCC
GGCAAACAAACCACCGCTGGTAGCGGTGGTTTTTTTGTTTGCAAGCAGCAGATTACGCGCAGAAAAAAAG
GATCTCAAGAAGATCCTTTGATCTTTTCTACGGGGTCTGACGCTCAGTGGAACGAAAACTCACGTTAAGG
GATTTTGGTCATGAGATTATCAAAAAGGATCTTCACCTAGATCCTTTTAAATTAAAAATGAAGTTTTAAA
TCAATCTAAAGTATATATGAGTAAACTTGGTCTGACAGTTACCAATGCTTAATCAGTGAGGCACCTATCT
CAGCGATCTGTCTATTTCGTTCATCCATAGTTGCCTGACTCCCCGTCGTGTAGATAACTACGATACGGGA
GGGCTTACCATCTGGCCCCAGTGCTGCAATGATACCGCGAGACCCACGCTCACCGGCTCCAGATTTATCA
GCAATAAACCAGCCAGCCGGAAGGGCCGAGCGCAGAAGTGGTCCTGCAACTTTATCCGCCTCCATCCAGT
CTATTAATTGTTGCCGGGAAGCTAGAGTAAGTAGTTCGCCAGTTAATAGTTTGCGCAACGTTGTTGCCAT
TGCTACAGGCATCGTGGTGTCACGCTCGTCGTTTGGTATGGCTTCATTCAGCTCCGGTTCCCAACGATCA
AGGCGAGTTACATGATCCCCCATGTTGTGCAAAAAAGCGGTTAGCTCCTTCGGTCCTCCGATCGTTGTCA
GAAGTAAGTTGGCCGCAGTGTTATCACTCATGGTTATGGCAGCACTGCATAATTCTCTTACTGTCATGCC
ATCCGTAAGATGCTTTTCTGTGACTGGTGAGTACTCAACCAAGTCATTCTGAGAATAGTGTATGCGGCGA
CCGAGTTGCTCTTGCCCGGCGTCAATACGGGATAATACCGCGCCACATAGCAGAACTTTAAAAGTGCTCA
TCATTGGAAAACGTTCTTCGGGGCGAAAACTCTCAAGGATCTTACCGCTGTTGAGATCCAGTTCGATGTA
ACCCACTCGTGCACCCAACTGATCTTCAGCATCTTTTACTTTCACCAGCGTTTCTGGGTGAGCAAAAACA
GGAAGGCAAAATGCCGCAAAAAAGGGAATAAGGGCGACACGGAAATGTTGAATACTCATACTCTTCCTTT
TTCAATATTATTGAAGCATTTATCAGGGTTATTGTCTCATGAGCGGATACATATTTGAATGTATTTAGAA
AAATAAACAAATAGGGGTTCCGCGCACATTTCCCCGAAAAGTGCCACCTGACGTCTAAGAAACCATTATT
ATCATGACATTAACCTATAAAAATAGGCGTATCACGAGGCCCTTTCGTCTCGCGCGTTTCGGTGATGACG
GTGAAAACCTCTGACACATGCAGCTCCCGGAGACGGTCACAGCTTGTCTGTAAGCGGATGCCGGGAGCAG
ACAAGCCCGTCAGGGCGCGTCAGCGGGTGTTGGCGGGTGTCGGGGCTGGCTTAACTATGCGGCATCAGAG
CAGATTGTACTGAGAGTGCACCATATGCGGTGTGAAATACCGCACAGATGCGTAAGGAGAAAATACCGCA
TCAGGCGCCATTCGCCATTCAGGCTGCGCAACTGTTGGGAAGGGCGATCGGTGCGGGCCTCTTCGCTATT
ACGCCAGCTGGCGAAAGGGGGATGTGCTGCAAGGCGATTAAGTTGGGTAACGCCAGGGTTTTCCCAGTCA
CGACGTTGTAAAACGACGGCCAGTGCCAAGTTGGGATCTTTGCATTGGCCCACGGCTCTCAGGATGGGGA
TGCTCCCCTTCAGCACCCGGTTCCCCTTGGAAACTGATGGTCCTGGCTCTGTGGCATGGCAGTGGCACTG
TGAGGAGCCCCCTACCAGCAGCACACAGTGGGGTTGGCACTGCCACGCTCCGGATGCCGCGCTCTGATCC
AACCCCATAATCAAGGGAACCCGAATTGCCCCATCATTGCCCCCACCACCCCCATCCTGCCGGGCCCTCA
CACCCCACGCTGCCTTCTGGTGACATTCCCCAGCCCAAACCCACGGCTTCATGGCTACCGCGGGGCATTT
CCCATTGCCGCCCCATTATCAGCTCTGCACACCTCCCGCTGTACCCATGCCTCGTGGCTGCCCTTCTTTG
ACGTATAATCTTCTAATTAATACCCGGCCTTGTCAAAGTGGAGCACAAACGTTAATTAATTCCCCAGCAG
GCAGGTAATTAACAGTGTGACTCCCTTTTTGCTGCGAGTGGGGCTGATACAGAGAGATGTGGCACTATGG
AGCCCACGGGGTCCTGGCACTGGGTGCCCACGGAGGTCCCCATGTGCTGCAGTGTCACCGCCTCCGAGGA
GACAGTATTGTCCCTGCGGTGTCCCTGCAGCTCAGCTCTGTCCACAGGGCCACCTCCAGTTTGGAGGGGA
CACAATGCAGCCCCGATGCAACCCATCCTCGCAGCATCCCAGGGACAAAGACCCCACTGCAAGACCGCAC
ACAGGGCTGGGTCCCGCTCCCCTAATATCTACAGTGCTTCTTGCATGGCCCCTTAATCAATGCAGTTAAT
CAGCATGCGCTCATGCACCGCTCTGGAGCTGCAAAGCCCCTCGCAGCGCTGCTCACCAACACCGCGCACC
GCCCCGGCCCAGCCTGCAGCACGCGCTGCAAACAGGAAAGAAACAAAATATTGCCCAAATGTAGGCAAAG
GCATTCGGCTGCCTTGACCTCCGCCGGGCCGGGCCCTGCCTGACTCAGCTCCTTACTCAGCGCTCGCTTC
CTCCCTCCGGCTGCCACCGCCGCAGCGCACACCCTGACAAAGAGTGGCCCTTAACGGGCTCTGAGGTGCA
CCCAGCAGTGCACTCAGCAGTCCAAGGGCCGGCCTGGAGGTTTGCACCGCTACGTGCTGACATTAGCATT
GAACTTGGCCCTGGGTAGTGCTGCAGGCCGGGCGGGGTGGGTGTAGAGAGTGCAGCGCGCGTTGCACCCG
GTGCCCCTTCCCCTCCCTTGCATCCCAGCAGGCTGCACCCCAGCACCAGGCCCGTGCATGCATGCTCCTG
GTGTTATTGCAGCCTGGTGCATGCATGCGTCTTGATGGTGCAGCGCTGTGCATGCATCCTCCTTGGTGTG
TAGCAGTCTAGTGCATGCATACCCCTCGGTGTTATTGCTGCTCTGTGCACGCACGCTCATTGTATCACTT
CATCCCAGTGCATGCACTCACACTGGAGCGATTGCTGCTCGGTGCACGCACACTCATTGTATCACTGCAG
CTCAGTGGCTGCACGCACACCGGTGTTATTGCTGCTCGGTGCGTGCATGCACATCAGTGTCGCTGCAGCT
CAGTGCATGCACGCTCATTGCCCATCGCTATCCCTGCCTCTCCTGCTGGCGCTCCCCGGGAGGTGACTTC
AAGGGGACCGCAGGACCACCTCGGGGGTGGGGGGAGGGCTGCACACGCGGACCCCGCTCCCCCTCCCCAA
CAAAGCACTGTGGAATCAAAAAGGGGGGAGGGGGGATGGAGGGGCGCGTCACACCCCCGCCCCACACCCT
CACCTCGAGGTGAGCCCCACGTTCTGCTTCACTCTCCCCATCTCCCCCCCCTCCCCACCCCCAATTTTGT
ATTTATTTATTTTTTAATTATTTTGTGCAGCGATGGGGGCGGGGGGGGGGGGGGCGCGCGCCAGGCGGGG
CGGGGCGGGGCGAGGGGCGGGGCGGGGCGAGGCGGAGAGGTGCGGCGGCAGCCAATCAGAGCGGCGCGCT
CCGAAAGTTTCCTTTTATGGCGAGGCGGCGGCGGCGGCGGCCCTATAAAAAGCGAAGCGCGCGGCGGGCG
GGAGTCGCTGCGCGCTGCCTTCGCCCCGTGCCCCGCTCCGCCGCCGCCTCGCGCCGCCCGCCCCGGCTCT
GACTGACCGCGTTACTCCCACAGGTGAGCGGGCGGGACGGCCCTTCTCCTCCGGGCTGTAATTAGCGCTT
GGTTTAATGACGGCTCGTTTCTTTTCTGTGGCTGCGTGAAAGCCTTAAAGGGCTCCGGGAGGGCCCTTTG
TGCGGGGGGGAGCGGCTCGGGGGGTGCGTGCGTGTGTGTGTGCGTGGGGAGCGCCGCGTGCGGCTCCGCG
CTGCCCGGCGGCTGTGAGCGCTGCGGGCGCGGCGCGGGGCTTTGTGCGCTCCGCAGTGTGCGCGAGGGGA
GCGCGGCCGGGGGCGGTGCCCCGCGGTGCGGGGGGGGCTGCGAGGGGAACAAAGGCTGCGTGCGGGGTGT
GTGCGTGGGGGGGTGAGCAGGGGGTGTGGGCGCGGCGGTCGGGCTGTAACCCCCCCCTGCACCCCCCTCC
CCGAGTTGCTGAGCACGGCCCGGCTTCGGGTGCGGGGCTCCGTGCGGGGCGTGGCGCGGGGCTCGCCGTG
CCGGGCGGGGGGTGGCGGCAGGTGGGGGTGCCGGGCGGGGCGGGGCCGCCTCGGGCCGGGGAGGGCTCGG
GGGAGGGGCGCGGCGGCCCCCGGAGCGCCGGCGGCTGTCGAGGCGCGGCGAGCCGCAGCCATTGCCTTTT
ATGGTAATCGTGCGAGAGGGCGCAGGGACTTCCTTTGTCCCAAATCTGTGCGGAGCCGAAATCTGGGAGG
CGCCGCCGCACCCCCTCTAGCGGGCGCGGGGCGAAGCGGTGCGGCGCCGGCAGGAAGGAAATGGGCGGGG
AGGGCCTTCGTGCGTCGCCGCGCCGCCGTCCCCTTCTCCATCTCCAGCCTCGGGGCTGTCCGCAGGGGGA
CGGCTGCCTTCGGGGGGGACGGGGCAGGGCGGGGTTCGGCTTCTGGCGTGTGACCGGCGGGGTTTATATC
TTCCCTTCTCTGTTCCTCCGCAGCCCCCAAGCTAGCGCTAAGCTTGCCACC
